Addgene plasmid #30157: pENTR APLP1 shRNA 2
Depositing lab: Dennis Selkoe & Tracy Young-Pearse. Depositing organization: Brigham and Women's Hospital. Publication: Secreted APP regulates the function of full-length APP in neurite outgrowth through interaction with integrin beta1. Young-Pearse TL, Chen AC, Chang R, Marquez C, Selkoe DJ. Neural Dev. 2008 Jun 23;3:15. doi: 10.1186/1749-8104-3-15. PubMed 18573216.
Backbone
  Vector backbone: pENTR
  Backbone manufacturer: Invitrogen
  Backbone size w/o insert (bp): 2700
  Vector type: Mammalian Expression
Growth in bacteria
  Bacterial resistance: Kanamycin, 50 μg/mL
  Growth temperature: 37°C
  Growth strain: DH5alpha
  Copy number: High Copy
Gene/Insert
  Gene/Insert name: APLP1 shRNA 2
  Insert size (bp): 50
  Cloning method: Restriction Enzyme
  Sequencing primers: 5′ n/a
Terms and licenses: Academic/Nonprofit Terms; Industry Terms: Not Available to Industry
Depositor comments: cagattaatgaggtgatgc ok
How to cite: pENTR APLP1 shRNA 2 was a gift from Dennis Selkoe & Tracy Young-Pearse (Addgene plasmid # 30157 ; http://n2t.net/addgene:30157 ; RRID:Addgene_30157)
