[The description below was written by a language model from this plasmid's Addgene catalogue record.]
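Description:
pENTR APLP1 shRNA 2 is a small hairpin RNA construct built in the Invitrogen pENTR backbone, a Gateway entry-type vector of about 2.7 kb. It is catalogued as a mammalian expression plasmid. It is maintained in standard E. coli cloning strains as a high-copy plasmid under kanamycin selection. No feature table accompanies the record, so the origin of replication, any attL recombination sites and other backbone elements are not itemised. Entry vectors of this family normally carry flanking att sites that allow the cassette to be transferred by LR recombination into destination vectors, but the record does not confirm this for this particular plasmid.

The payload is an insert of roughly 50 bp, introduced by restriction enzyme cloning, that encodes the second of a set of short hairpin RNAs directed against APLP1 (amyloid precursor-like protein 1), a member of the APP gene family. An insert of this size fits a sense–loop–antisense hairpin that would be processed in cells into an siRNA for knockdown of the target transcript. The depositor comments give the target sequence. The record does not state the promoter driving the hairpin, the species of the APLP1 transcript targeted, or any reporter or mammalian selection marker.

The associated publication concerns how secreted APP regulates full-length APP function in neurite outgrowth through integrin beta1. This suggests the construct was used for loss-of-function analysis of APP family members in neuronal cells, either by direct transfection or as a source cassette for transfer into other vectors.
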