>Addgene plasmid #30157 | pENTR APLP1 shRNA 2 | addgene partial sequence | sequence record 35902 | M13pUC-fwd 5'-CCCAGTCACGACGTTGTAAAACG-3'
AATAATGATTTTATTTTGACTGATAGTGACCTGTTCGTTGCAACAAATTGATGAGCAATGCTTTTTTATA
ATGCCAACTTTGTACAAAAAAGCAGGCTTTAAAGGAACCAATTCAGTCGACTGGATCCGGTACCAAGGTC
GGGCAGGAAGAGGGCCTATTTCCCATGATTCCTTCATATTTGCATATACGATACAAGGCTGTTAGAGAGA
TAATTAGAATTAATTTGACTGTAAACACAAAGATATTAGTACAAAATACGTGACGTAGAAAGTAATAATT
TCTTGGGTAGTTTGCAGTTTTAAAATTATGTTTTAAAATGGACTATCATATGCTTACCGTAACTTGAAAG
TATTTCGATTTCTTGGCTTTATATATCTTGTGGAAAGGACGAAACACCGCCAGATTAATGAGGTGATGCC
GAAGCATCACCTCATTAATCTGGCTTTTTTCTAGACCCAGCTTTCTTGTACAAAGTTGGCATTATAAGAA
AGCATTGCTTATCAATTTGTTGCAACGAACAGGTCACTATCAGTCAAAATAAAATCATTATTTGCCATCC
AGCTGATATCCCCTATAGTGAGTCGTATTACATGGTCATAGCTGTTTCCTGGCAGCTCTGGCCCGTGTCT
CAAAATCTCTGATGTTACATTGCACAAGATAAAAATATATCATCATGAACAATAAAACTGTCTGCTTACA
TAAACAGTAATACAAGGGGTGTTATGAGCCATATTCAACGGGAAACGTCGAGGCCGCGATTAAATTCCAA
CATGGATGCTGATTTATATGGGTATAAATGGGCTCGCGATAATGTCGGGCAATCA
